>Addgene plasmid #180822 | pHR-SV40-mCherry-SHP1 (SHP2-cSH2) | addgene full sequence | sequence record 356691 | Addgene NGS Result
AGACGAGTCGGATCTCCCTTTGGGCCGCCTCCCCGCATCGATACCGTCGACCTCGAGGGAATTAATTCGA
GCTCGGTACCTTTAAGACCAATGACTTACAAGGCAGCTGTAGATCTTAGCCACTTTTTAAAAGAAAAGGG
GGGACTGGAAGGGCTAATTCACTCCCAACGAAGACAAGATCTGCTTTTTGCTTGTACTGGGTCTCTCTGG
TTAGACCAGATCTGAGCCTGGGAGCTCTCTGGCTAACTAGGGAACCCACTGCTTAAGCCTCAATAAAGCT
TGCCTTGAGTGCTTCAAGTAGTGTGTGCCCGTCTGTTGTGTGACTCTGGTAACTAGAGATCCCTCAGACC
CTTTTAGTCAGTGTGGAAAATCTCTAGCAGCATCTAGAATTAATTCCGTGTATTCTATAGTGTCACCTAA
ATCGTATGTGTATGATACATAAGGTTATGTATTAATTGTAGCCGCGTTCTAACGACAATATGTACAAGCC
TAATTGTGTAGCATCTGGCTTACTGAAGCAGACCCTATCATCTCTCTCGTAAACTGCCGTCAGAGTCGGT
TTGGTTGGACGAACCTTCTGAGTTTCTGGTAACGCCGTCCCGCACCCGGAAATGGTCAGCGAACCAATCA
GCAGGGTCATCGCTAGCCAGATCCTCTACGCCGGACGCATCGTGGCCGGCATCACCGGCGCCACAGGTGC
GGTTGCTGGCGCCTATATCGCCGACATCACCGATGGGGAAGATCGGGCTCGCCACTTCGGGCTCATGAGC
GCTTGTTTCGGCGTGGGTATGGTGGCAGGCCCCGTGGCCGGGGGACTGTTGGGCGCCATCTCCTTGCATG
CACCATTCCTTGCGGCGGCGGTGCTCAACGGCCTCAACCTACTACTGGGCTGCTTCCTAATGCAGGAGTC
GCATAAGGGAGAGCGTCGAATGGTGCACTCTCAGTACAATCTGCTCTGATGCCGCATAGTTAAGCCAGCC
CCGACACCCGCCAACACCCGCTGACGCGCCCTGACGGGCTTGTCTGCTCCCGGCATCCGCTTACAGACAA
GCTGTGACCGTCTCCGGGAGCTGCATGTGTCAGAGGTTTTCACCGTCATCACCGAAACGCGCGAGACGAA
AGGGCCTCGTGATACGCCTATTTTTATAGGTTAATGTCATGATAATAATGGTTTCTTAGACGTCAGGTGG
CACTTTTCGGGGAAATGTGCGCGGAACCCCTATTTGTTTATTTTTCTAAATACATTCAAATATGTATCCG
CTCATGAGACAATAACCCTGATAAATGCTTCAATAATATTGAAAAAGGAAGAGTATGAGTATTCAACATT
TCCGTGTCGCCCTTATTCCCTTTTTTGCGGCATTTTGCCTTCCTGTTTTTGCTCACCCAGAAACGCTGGT
GAAAGTAAAAGATGCTGAAGATCAGTTGGGTGCACGAGTGGGTTACATCGAACTGGATCTCAACAGCGGT
AAGATCCTTGAGAGTTTTCGCCCCGAAGAACGTTTTCCAATGATGAGCACTTTTAAAGTTCTGCTATGTG
GCGCGGTATTATCCCGTATTGACGCCGGGCAAGAGCAACTCGGTCGCCGCATACACTATTCTCAGAATGA
CTTGGTTGAGTACTCACCAGTCACAGAAAAGCATCTTACGGATGGCATGACAGTAAGAGAATTATGCAGT
GCTGCCATAACCATGAGTGATAACACTGCGGCCAACTTACTTCTGACAACGATCGGAGGACCGAAGGAGC
TAACCGCTTTTTTGCACAACATGGGGGATCATGTAACTCGCCTTGATCGTTGGGAACCGGAGCTGAATGA
AGCCATACCAAACGACGAGCGTGACACCACGATGCCTGTAGCAATGGCAACAACGTTGCGCAAACTATTA
ACTGGCGAACTACTTACTCTAGCTTCCCGGCAACAATTAATAGACTGGATGGAGGCGGATAAAGTTGCAG
GACCACTTCTGCGCTCGGCCCTTCCGGCTGGCTGGTTTATTGCTGATAAATCTGGAGCCGGTGAGCGTGG
GTCTCGCGGTATCATTGCAGCACTGGGGCCAGATGGTAAGCCCTCCCGTATCGTAGTTATCTACACGACG
GGGAGTCAGGCAACTATGGATGAACGAAATAGACAGATCGCTGAGATAGGTGCCTCACTGATTAAGCATT
GGTAACTGTCAGACCAAGTTTACTCATATATACTTTAGATTGATTTAAAACTTCATTTTTAATTTAAAAG
GATCTAGGTGAAGATCCTTTTTGATAATCTCATGACCAAAATCCCTTAACGTGAGTTTTCGTTCCACTGA
GCGTCAGACCCCGTAGAAAAGATCAAAGGATCTTCTTGAGATCCTTTTTTTCTGCGCGTAATCTGCTGCT
TGCAAACAAAAAAACCACCGCTACCAGCGGTGGTTTGTTTGCCGGATCAAGAGCTACCAACTCTTTTTCC
GAAGGTAACTGGCTTCAGCAGAGCGCAGATACCAAATACTGTTCTTCTAGTGTAGCCGTAGTTAGGCCAC
CACTTCAAGAACTCTGTAGCACCGCCTACATACCTCGCTCTGCTAATCCTGTTACCAGTGGCTGCTGCCA
GTGGCGATAAGTCGTGTCTTACCGGGTTGGACTCAAGACGATAGTTACCGGATAAGGCGCAGCGGTCGGG
CTGAACGGGGGGTTCGTGCACACAGCCCAGCTTGGAGCGAACGACCTACACCGAACTGAGATACCTACAG
CGTGAGCTATGAGAAAGCGCCACGCTTCCCGAAGGGAGAAAGGCGGACAGGTATCCGGTAAGCGGCAGGG
TCGGAACAGGAGAGCGCACGAGGGAGCTTCCAGGGGGAAACGCCTGGTATCTTTATAGTCCTGTCGGGTT
TCGCCACCTCTGACTTGAGCGTCGATTTTTGTGATGCTCGTCAGGGGGGCGGAGCCTATGGAAAAACGCC
AGCAACGCGGCCTTTTTACGGTTCCTGGCCTTTTGCTGGCCTTTTGCTCACATGTTCTTTCCTGCGTTAT
CCCCTGATTCTGTGGATAACCGTATTACCGCCTTTGAGTGAGCTGATACCGCTCGCCGCAGCCGAACGAC
CGAGCGCAGCGAGTCAGTGAGCGAGGAAGCGGAAGAGCGCCCAATACGCAAACCGCCTCTCCCCGCGCGT
TGGCCGATTCATTAATGCAGCTGTGGAATGTGTGTCAGTTAGGGTGTGGAAAGTCCCCAGGCTCCCCAGC
AGGCAGAAGTATGCAAAGCATGCATCTCAATTAGTCAGCAACCAGGTGTGGAAAGTCCCCAGGCTCCCCA
GCAGGCAGAAGTATGCAAAGCATGCATCTCAATTAGTCAGCAACCATAGTCCCGCCCCTAACTCCGCCCA
TCCCGCCCCTAACTCCGCCCAGTTCCGCCCATTCTCCGCCCCATGGCTGACTAATTTTTTTTATTTATGC
AGAGGCCGAGGCCGCCTCGGCCTCTGAGCTATTCCAGAAGTAGTGAGGAGGCTTTTTTGGAGGCCTAGGC
TTTTGCAAAAAGCTTGGACACAAGACAGGCTTGCGAGATATGTTTGAGAATACCACTTTATCCCGCGTCA
GGGAGAGGCAGTGCGTAAAAAGACGCGGACTCATGTGAAATACTGGTTTTTAGTGCGCCAGATCTCTATA
ATCTCGCGCAACCTATTTTCCCCTCGAACACTTTTTAAGCCGTAGATAAACAGGCTGGGACACTTCACAT
GAGCGAAAAATACATCGTCACCTGGGACATGTTGCAGATCCATGCACGTAAACTCGCAAGCCGACTGATG
CCTTCTGAACAATGGAAAGGCATTATTGCCGTAAGCCGTGGCGGTCTGTACCGGGTGCGTTACTGGCGCG
TGAACTGGGTATTCGTCATGTCGATACCGTTTGTATTTCCAGCTACGATCACGACAACCAGCGCGAGCTT
AAAGTGCTGAAACGCGCAGAAGGCGATGGCGAAGGCTTCATCGTTATTGATGACCTGGTGGATACCGGTG
GTACTGCGGTTGCGATTCGTGAAATGTATCCAAAAGCGCACTTTGTCACCATCTTCGCAAAACCGGCTGG
TCGTCCGCTGGTTGATGACTATGTTGTTGATATCCCGCAAGATACCTGGATTGAACAGCCGTGGGATATG
GGCGTCGTATTCGTCCCGCCAATCTCCGGTCGCTAATCTTTTCAACGCCTGGCACTGCCGGGCGTTGTTC
TTTTTAACTTCAGGCGGGTTACAATAGTTTCCAGTAAGTATTCTGGAGGCTGCATCCATGACACAGGCAA
ACCTGAGCGAAACCCTGTTCAAACCCCGCTTTAAACATCCTGAAACCTCGACGCTAGTCCGCCGCTTTAA
TCACGGCGCACAACCGCCTGTGCAGTCGGCCCTTGATGGTAAAACCATCCCTCACTGGTATCGCATGATT
AACCGTCTGATGTGGATCTGGCGCGGCATTGACCCACGCGAAATCCTCGACGTCCAGGCACGTATTGTGA
TGAGCGATGCCGAACGTACCGACGATGATTTATACGATACGGTGATTGGCTACCGTGGCGGCAACTGGAT
TTATGAGTGGGCCCCGGATCTTTGTGAAGGAACCTTACTTCTGTGGTGTGACATAATTGGACAAACTACC
TACAGAGATTTAAAGCTCTAAGGTAAATATAAAATTTTTAAGTGTATAATGTGTTAAACTACTGATTCTA
ATTGTTTGTGTATTTTAGATTCCAACCTATGGAACTGATGAATGGGAGCAGTGGTGGAATGCCTTTAATG
AGGAAAACCTGTTTTGCTCAGAAGAAATGCCATCTAGTGATGATGAGGCTACTGCTGACTCTCAACATTC
TACTCCTCCAAAAAAGAAGAGAAAGGTAGAAGACCCCAAGGACTTTCCTTCAGAATTGCTAAGTTTTTTG
AGTCATGCTGTGTTTAGTAATAGAACTCTTGCTTGCTTTGCTATTTACACCACAAAGGAAAAAGCTGCAC
TGCTATACAAGAAAATTATGGAAAAATATTCTGTAACCTTTATAAGTAGGCATAACAGTTATAATCATAA
CATACTGTTTTTTCTTACTCCACACAGGCATAGAGTGTCTGCTATTAATAACTATGCTCAAAAATTGTGT
ACCTTTAGCTTTTTAATTTGTAAAGGGGTTAATAAGGAATATTTGATGTATAGTGCCTTGACTAGAGATC
ATAATCAGCCATACCACATTTGTAGAGGTTTTACTTGCTTTAAAAAACCTCCCACACCTCCCCCTGAACC
TGAAACATAAAATGAATGCAATTGTTGTTGTTAACTTGTTTATTGCAGCTTATAATGGTTACAAATAAAG
CAATAGCATCACAAATTTCACAAATAAAGCATTTTTTTCACTGCATTCTAGTTGTGGTTTGTCCAAACTC
ATCAATGTATCTTATCATGTCTGGATCAACTGGATAACTCAAGCTAACCAAAATCATCCCAAACTTCCCA
CCCCATACCCTATTACCACTGCCAATTACCTGTGGTTTCATTTACTCTAAACCTGTGATTCCTCTGAATT
ATTTTCATTTTAAAGAAATTGTATTTGTTAAATATGTACTACAAACTTAGTAGTTGGAAGGGCTAATTCA
CTCCCAAAGAAGACAAGATATCCTTGATCTGTGGATCTACCACACACAAGGCTACTTCCCTGATTAGCAG
AACTACACACCAGGGCCAGGGGTCAGATATCCACTGACCTTTGGATGGTGCTACAAGCTAGTACCAGTTG
AGCCAGATAAGGTAGAAGAGGCCAATAAAGGAGAGAACACCAGCTTGTTACACCCTGTGAGCCTGCATGG
GATGGATGACCCGGAGAGAGAAGTGTTAGAGTGGAGGTTTGACAGCCGCCTAGCATTTCATCACGTGGCC
CGAGAGCTGCATCCGGAGTACTTCAAGAACTGCTGATATCGAGCTTGCTACAAGGGACTTTCCGCTGGGG
ACTTTCCAGGGAGGCGTGGCCTGGGCGGGACTGGGGAGTGGCGAGCCCTCAGATCCTGCATATAAGCAGC
TGCTTTTTGCCTGTACTGGGTCTCTCTGGTTAGACCAGATCTGAGCCTGGGAGCTCTCTGGCTAACTAGG
GAACCCACTGCTTAAGCCTCAATAAAGCTTGCCTTGAGTGCTTCAAGTAGTGTGTGCCCGTCTGTTGTGT
GACTCTGGTAACTAGAGATCCCTCAGACCCTTTTAGTCAGTGTGGAAAATCTCTAGCAGTGGCGCCCGAA
CAGGGACTTGAAAGCGAAAGGGAAACCAGAGGAGCTCTCTCGACGCAGGACTCGGCTTGCTGAAGCGCGC
ACGGCAAGAGGCGAGGGGCGGCGACTGGTGAGTACGCCAAAAATTTTGACTAGCGGAGGCTAGAAGGAGA
GAGATGGGTGCGAGAGCGTCAGTATTAAGCGGGGGAGAATTAGATCGCGATGGGAAAAAATTCGGTTAAG
GCCAGGGGGAAAGAAAAAATATAAATTAAAACATATAGTATGGGCAAGCAGGGAGCTAGAACGATTCGCA
GTTAATCCTGGCCTGTTAGAAACATCAGAAGGCTGTAGACAAATACTGGGACAGCTACAACCATCCCTTC
AGACAGGATCAGAAGAACTTAGATCATTATATAATACAGTAGCAACCCTCTATTGTGTGCATCAAAGGAT
AGAGATAAAAGACACCAAGGAAGCTTTAGACAAGATAGAGGAAGAGCAAAACAAAAGTAAGACCACCGCA
CAGCAAGCGGCCGGCCGCTGATCTTCAGACCTGGAGGAGGAGATATGAGGGACAATTGGAGAAGTGAATT
ATATAAATATAAAGTAGTAAAAATTGAACCATTAGGAGTAGCACCCACCAAGGCAAAGAGAAGAGTGGTG
CAGAGAGAAAAAAGAGCAGTGGGAATAGGAGCTTTGTTCCTTGGGTTCTTGGGAGCAGCAGGAAGCACTA
TGGGCGCAGCGTCAATGACGCTGACGGTACAGGCCAGACAATTATTGTCTGGTATAGTGCAGCAGCAGAA
CAATTTGCTGAGGGCTATTGAGGCGCAACAGCATCTGTTGCAACTCACAGTCTGGGGCATCAAGCAGCTC
CAGGCAAGAATCCTGGCTGTGGAAAGATACCTAAAGGATCAACAGCTCCTGGGGATTTGGGGTTGCTCTG
GAAAACTCATTTGCACCACTGCTGTGCCTTGGAATGCTAGTTGGAGTAATAAATCTCTGGAACAGATTTG
GAATCACACGACCTGGATGGAGTGGGACAGAGAAATTAACAATTACACAAGCTTAATACACTCCTTAATT
GAAGAATCGCAAAACCAGCAAGAAAAGAATGAACAAGAATTATTGGAATTAGATAAATGGGCAAGTTTGT
GGAATTGGTTTAACATAACAAATTGGCTGTGGTATATAAAATTATTCATAATGATAGTAGGAGGCTTGGT
AGGTTTAAGAATAGTTTTTGCTGTACTTTCTATAGTGAATAGAGTTAGGCAGGGATATTCACCATTATCG
TTTCAGACCCACCTCCCAACCCCGAGGGGACCCGACAGGCCCGAAGGAATAGAAGAAGAAGGTGGAGAGA
GAGACAGAGACAGATCCATTCGATTAGTGAACGGATCTCGACGGTATCGCCAAATGGCAGTATTCATCCA
CAATTTTAAAAGAAAAGGGGGGATTGGGGGGTACAGTGCAGGGGAAAGAATAGTAGACATAATAGCAACA
GACATACAAACTAAAGAATTACAAAAACAAATTACAAAAATTCAAAATTTTCGGGTTTATTACAGGGACA
GCAGAGATCCAGTTTGGATCGATAAGCTTGATATCGAGGCAGGCAGAAGTATGCAAAGCATGCATCTCAA
TTAGTCAGCAACCATAGTCCCGCCCCTAACTCCGCCCATCCCGCCCCTAACTCCGCCCAGTTCCGCCCAT
TCTCCGCCCCATGGCTGACTAATTTTTTTTATTTATGCAGAGGCCGAGGCCGCCTCGGCCTCTGAGCTAT
TCCAGAAGTAGTGAGGAGGCTTTTTTGGAGGCCTAGGCTGAATTCTCACGCGTATGGTGAGCAAGGGCGA
GGAGGATAACATGGCCATCATCAAGGAGTTCATGCGCTTCAAGGTGCACATGGAGGGCTCCGTGAACGGC
CACGAGTTCGAGATCGAGGGCGAGGGCGAGGGCCGCCCCTACGAGGGCACCCAGACCGCCAAGCTGAAGG
TGACCAAGGGTGGCCCCCTGCCCTTCGCCTGGGACATCCTGTCCCCTCAGTTCATGTACGGCTCCAAGGC
CTACGTGAAGCACCCCGCCGACATCCCCGACTACTTGAAGCTGTCCTTCCCCGAGGGCTTCAAGTGGGAG
CGCGTGATGAACTTCGAGGACGGCGGCGTGGTGACCGTGACCCAGGACTCCTCCCTGCAGGACGGCGAGT
TCATCTACAAGGTGAAGCTGCGCGGCACCAACTTCCCCTCCGACGGCCCCGTAATGCAGAAGAAGACCAT
GGGCTGGGAGGCCTCCTCCGAGCGGATGTACCCCGAGGACGGCGCCCTGAAGGGCGAGATCAAGCAGAGG
CTGAAGCTGAAGGACGGCGGCCACTACGACGCTGAGGTCAAGACCACCTACAAGGCCAAGAAGCCCGTGC
AGCTGCCCGGCGCCTACAACGTCAACATCAAGTTGGACATCACCTCCCACAACGAGGACTACACCATCGT
GGAACAGTACGAACGCGCCGAGGGCCGCCACTCCACCGGCGGCATGGACGAGCTGTACAAGACGCGTGGG
AGTTCCGGTGGTGGCGGGAGCGGAGGTGGAGGCTCGAGCGGTGGCGGCCGCATGGTGAGGTGGTTTCACC
GAGACCTCAGTGGGCTGGATGCAGAGACCCTGCTCAAGGGCCGAGGTGTCCACGGTAGCTTCCTGGCTCG
GCCCAGTCGCAAGAACCAGGGTGACTTCTCGCTCTCCGTCAGGGTGGGGGATCAGGTGACCCATATTCGC
ATCCAGAACTCAGGGGATTTCTATGACCTGTATGGAGGGGAGAAGTTTGCGACTCTGACAGAGCTGGTGG
AGTACTACACTCAGCAGCAGGGTGTCCTGCAGGACCGCGACGGCACCATCATCCACCTCAAGTACCCGCT
GAACTGCTCCGATCCCACTAGTGAGAGGTGGTTTCATGGACATCTCTCTGGGAAAGAAGCAGAGAAATTA
TTAACTGAAAAAGGAAAACATGGTAGTTTTCTTGTACGAGAGAGCCAGAGCCACCCTGGAGATTTTGTTC
TTTCTGTGCGCACTGGTGATGACAAAGGGGAGAGCAATGACGGCAAGTCTAAAGTGACCCATGTTATGAT
TCGCTGTCAGGAACTGAAATACGACGTTGGTGGAGGAGAACGGTTTGATTCTTTGACAGATCTTGTGGAA
CATTATAAGAAGAATCCTATGGTGGAAACATTGGGTACAGTACTACAACTCAAGCAGCCCCTTTATGCCA
CGAGGGTGAATGCGGCTGACATTGAGAACCGAGTGTTGGAACTGAACAAGAAGCAGGAGTCCGAGGATAC
AGCCAAGGCTGGCTTCTGGGAGGAGTTTGAGAGTTTGCAGAAGCAGGAGGTGAAGAACTTGCACCAGCGT
CTGGAAGGGCAGCGGCCAGAGAACAAGGGCAAGAACCGCTACAAGAACATTCTCCCCTTTGACCACAGCC
GAGTGATCCTGCAGGGACGGGACAGTAACATCCCCGGGTCCGACTACATCAATGCCAACTACATCAAGAA
CCAGCTGCTAGGCCCTGATGAGAACGCTAAGACCTACATCGCCAGCCAGGGCTGTCTGGAGGCCACGGTC
AATGACTTCTGGCAGATGGCGTGGCAGGAGAACAGCCGTGTCATCGTCATGACCACCCGAGAGGTGGAGA
AAGGCCGGAACAAATGCGTCCCATACTGGCCCGAGGTGGGCATGCAGCGTGCTTATGGGCCCTACTCTGT
GACCAACTGCGGGGAGCATGACACAACCGAATACAAACTCCGTACCTTACAGGTCTCCCCGCTGGACAAT
GGAGACCTGATTCGGGAGATCTGGCATTACCAGTACCTGAGCTGGCCCGACCATGGGGTCCCCAGTGAGC
CTGGGGGTGTCCTCAGCTTCCTGGACCAGATCAACCAGCGGCAGGAAAGTCTGCCTCACGCAGGGCCCAT
CATCGTGCACTGCAGCGCCGGCATCGGCCGCACAGGCACCATCATTGTCATCGACATGCTCATGGAGAAC
ATCTCCACCAAGGGCCTGGACTGTGACATTGACATCCAGAAGACCATCCAGATGGTGCGGGCGCAGCGCT
CGGGCATGGTGCAGACGGAGGCGCAGTACAAGTTCATCTACGTGGCCATCGCCCAGTTCATTGAAACCAC
TAAGAAGAAGCTGGAGGTCCTGCAGTCGCAGAAGGGCCAGGAGTCGGAGTACGGGAACATCACCTATCCC
CCAGCCATGAAGAATGCCCATGCCAAGGCCTCCCGCACCTCGTCCAAACACAAGGAGGATGTGTATGAGA
ACCTGCACACTAAGAACAAGAGGGAGGAGAAAGTGAAGAAGCAGCGGTCAGCAGACAAGGAGAAGAGCAA
GGGTTCCCTCAAGAGGAAGTGAGCGGCCGCGACTCTAGAGTCGACCTGCAGGCATGCAAGCTTGATATCA
AGCTTATCGATAATCAACCTCTGGATTACAAAATTTGTGAAAGATTGACTGGTATTCTTAACTATGTTGC
TCCTTTTACGCTATGTGGATACGCTGCTTTAATGCCTTTGTATCATGCTATTGCTTCCCGTATGGCTTTC
ATTTTCTCCTCCTTGTATAAATCCTGGTTGCTGTCTCTTTATGAGGAGTTGTGGCCCGTTGTCAGGCAAC
GTGGCGTGGTGTGCACTGTGTTTGCTGACGCAACCCCCACTGGTTGGGGCATTGCCACCACCTGTCAGCT
CCTTTCCGGGACTTTCGCTTTCCCCCTCCCTATTGCCACGGCGGAACTCATCGCCGCCTGCCTTGCCCGC
TGCTGGACAGGGGCTCGGCTGTTGGGCACTGACAATTCCGTGGTGTTGTCGGGGAAATCATCGTCCTTTC
CTTGGCTGCTCGCCTGTGTTGCCACCTGGATTCTGCGCGGGACGTCCTTCTGCTACGTCCCTTCGGCCCT
CAATCCAGCGGACCTTCCTTCCCGCGGCCTGCTGCCGGCTCTGCGGCCTCTTCCGCGTCTTCGCCTTCGC
CCTC
Features (pLannotate 1.2.2; 34 found; start..end, strand, type, name):
     37..59      +  misc_feature   MCS (fragment): pBluescript multiple cloning site
     76..144     +  CDS            nef (fragment): NEF_HV1Z2 - Experimental evidence at protein level: Swiss-Prot protein existence level 1. Extracellular Nef protein targets CD4(+) T-lymphocytes for apoptosis by interacting with CXCR4 surface receptors. From Human immunodeficiency virus type 1 group M subtype D (isolate Z2/CDC-Z34) (HIV-1).
    146..379     +  LTR            3' LTR (ΔU3): self-inactivating 3' long terminal repeat (LTR) from HIV-1
    404..422     -  promoter       SP6 promoter: promoter for bacteriophage SP6 RNA polymerase
    650..929     +  CDS            TcR (fragment): tetracycline efflux protein; tet; confers resistance to tetracycline
    930..978     -  misc_feature   bom (fragment): basis of mobility region from pBR322
   1080..1115    -  CDS            rop (fragment): Rop protein, which maintains plasmids at low copy number; rop
   1210..1314    +  promoter       AmpR promoter: bla
   1315..2175    +  CDS            AmpR: β-lactamase; bla; confers resistance to ampicillin, carbenicillin, and related antibiotics
   2346..2934    +  rep_origin     ori: high-copy-number ColE1/pMB1/pBR322/pUC origin of replication
   3117..3173    +  CDS            lacI (fragment): lac repressor; lacI; The lac repressor binds to the lac operator to inhibit transcription in E. coli. This inhibition can be relieved by adding lactose or isopropyl-β-D-thiogalactopyranoside (IPTG).
   3180..3509    +  promoter       SV40 promoter: SV40 enhancer and early promoter
   3709..3828    +  CDS            gpt (fragment): XGPT_ECOLI - Also known as gpp, gxu. Experimental evidence at protein level: Swiss-Prot protein existence level 1. Purine salvage pathway enzyme that catalyzes the transfer of the ribosyl-5-phosphate group from 5-phospho-alpha-D-ribose 1- diphosphate (PRPP) to the N9 position of the 6-oxopurines guanine and xanthine to form the corresponding ribonucleotides GMP (guanosine 5'- monophosphate) and XMP (xanthosine 5'-monophosphate), with the release of PPi. To a lesser extent, also acts on hypoxanthine (PubMed:9100006, PubMed:3886014). Does not ribophosphorylate adenine (PubMed:3886014). From Esch
   3828..4163    +  CDS            gpt (fragment): XGPT_ECOLI - Also known as gpp, gxu. Experimental evidence at protein level: Swiss-Prot protein existence level 1. Purine salvage pathway enzyme that catalyzes the transfer of the ribosyl-5-phosphate group from 5-phospho-alpha-D-ribose 1- diphosphate (PRPP) to the N9 position of the 6-oxopurines guanine and xanthine to form the corresponding ribonucleotides GMP (guanosine 5'- monophosphate) and XMP (xanthosine 5'-monophosphate), with the release of PPi. To a lesser extent, also acts on hypoxanthine (PubMed:9100006, PubMed:3886014). Does not ribophosphorylate adenine (PubMed:3886014). From Esch
   4258..4563    +  CDS            frsA (fragment): FRSA_ECOLI - Also known as yafA. Experimental evidence at protein level: Swiss-Prot protein existence level 1. Catalyzes the hydrolysis of esters (PubMed:15808744). Displays esterase activity toward pNP-butyrate (PubMed:15808744). May stimulate mixed-acid fermentation by acting as a fermentation/respiration switch that down-regulates respiration and up- regulates fermentation rates (PubMed:15169777). From Escherichia coli (strain K12).
   4567..4641    +  CDS            small t antigen (fragment): SV40 (simian virus 40) small t antigen
   4643..4708    +  intron         small t intron: SV40 (simian virus 40) small t antigen intron
   4838..4858    +  CDS            SV40 NLS: nuclear localization signal of SV40 (simian virus 40) large T antigen
   5177..5260    +  CDS            large T antigen (fragment): large T antigen from SV40 (simian virus 40)
   5283..5417    +  polyA_signal   SV40 poly(A) signal: SV40 polyadenylation signal
   5584..5913    +  CDS            nef (fragment): NEF_HV1BR - Experimental evidence at protein level: Swiss-Prot protein existence level 1. Extracellular Nef protein targets CD4(+) T-lymphocytes for apoptosis by interacting with CXCR4 surface receptors (PubMed:14990729). From Human immunodeficiency virus type 1 group M subtype B (isolate BRU/LAI) (HIV-1).
   5961..6218    +  LTR            5' LTR (truncated): truncated 5' long terminal repeat (LTR) from HIV-1
   6265..6390    +  misc_feature   HIV-1 Ψ: packaging signal of human immunodeficiency virus type 1
   6374..6712    +  CDS            HIV-1 gag (fragment): gag protein from human immunodeficiency virus 1; gag
   6887..7120    +  misc_feature   RRE: The Rev response element (RRE) of HIV-1 allows for Rev-dependent mRNA export from the nucleus to the cytoplasm.
   7497..7597    +  CDS            Rev (fragment): human immunodeficiency virus 1 (HIV-1) Rev protein; rev; enhances nuclear export of unspliced and incompletely spliced viral mRNAs
   7634..7751    +  misc_feature   cPPT/CTS: central polypurine tract and central termination sequence of HIV-1
   7788..7807    -  misc_feature   MCS (fragment): pBluescript multiple cloning site
   7809..8019    +  promoter       SV40 promoter: SV40 early promoter
   8034..8741    +  CDS            mCherry: mCherry is a basic (constitutively fluorescent) red fluorescent protein published in 2004, derived from Discosoma sp.. It is reported to be a very rapidly-maturing monomer with low acid sensitivity.
   8802..10589   +  CDS            PTPN6: PTN6_HUMAN - Also known as HCP, PTP1C. Experimental evidence at protein level: Swiss-Prot protein existence level 1. Modulates signaling by tyrosine phosphorylated cell surface receptors such as KIT and the EGF receptor/EGFR. The SH2 regions may interact with other cellular components to modulate its own phosphatase activity against interacting substrates. Together with MTUS1, induces UBE2V2 expression upon angiotensin II stimulation. Plays a key role in hematopoiesis. From Homo sapiens (Human).
  10603..10633   +  misc_feature   MCS (fragment): pUC18/19 multiple cloning site
  10634..10652   +  misc_feature   MCS (fragment): pBluescript multiple cloning site
  10652..36      +  misc_feature   WPRE (across the origin): woodchuck hepatitis virus posttranscriptional regulatory element
