[The description below was written by a language model from this plasmid's Addgene catalogue record and pLannotate feature annotations shown in this document.]
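Description:
pHR-SV40-mCherry-SHP1 (SHP2-cSH2) is a lentiviral transfer plasmid of about 11.2 kb built on the pHR backbone, designed to express a red-fluorescent, domain-swapped version of the human tyrosine phosphatase SHP1 in mammalian cells. It is propagated in E. coli as a high-copy plasmid through a ColE1/pUC-type origin and selected with ampicillin via the bla gene. The backbone also carries remnants typical of older HIV-1-derived vectors. These include fragments of pBR322 sequences (TcR, bom, rop) and an SV40 promoter-driven gpt cassette with SV40 small t intron and polyadenylation signal, located outside the proviral region.

The packaged portion runs from a truncated HIV-1 5' LTR through the Ψ packaging signal, a partial gag sequence, the Rev response element and the cPPT/CTS, to a U3-deleted 3' LTR that makes the integrated provirus self-inactivating. Expression of the payload therefore depends on the internal SV40 early promoter. This promoter drives mCherry followed by the PTPN6 (SHP1) coding sequence, giving an N-terminal mCherry fusion. According to the catalogue entry, the C-terminal SH2 domain of SHP1 has been replaced by the corresponding cSH2 of SHP2. The automated annotation simply labels the whole region as PTPN6 and does not resolve the swapped segment. A WPRE downstream of the fusion enhances transcript stability and expression.

The construct lacks viral structural and enzymatic genes, so separate packaging and envelope plasmids are needed to produce virus. The chimera allows stable expression and fluorescence-based tracking of the phosphatase. The associated study addressed the molecular features behind differential SHP1 versus SHP2 binding to immune checkpoint receptors, which suggests the swap is meant to test the contribution of the cSH2 domain.
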