Addgene plasmid #180822: pHR-SV40-mCherry-SHP1 (SHP2-cSH2)
Purpose: Expression of N-terminal mCherry tagged human SHP1 with its cSH2 replaced by SHP2-cSH2
Depositing lab: Enfu Hui. Depositing organization: University of California, San Diego (UCSD). Publication: Molecular features underlying differential SHP1/SHP2 binding of immune checkpoint receptors. Xu X, Masubuchi T, Cai Q, Zhao Y, Hui E. Elife. 2021 Nov 4;10. pii: 74276. doi: 10.7554/eLife.74276. PubMed 34734802.
Backbone
  Vector backbone: pHR
  Vector type: Lentiviral
Growth in bacteria
  Bacterial resistance: Ampicillin, 100 μg/mL
  Growth temperature: 37°C
  Growth strain: NEB Stable
  Copy number: High Copy
Gene/Insert
  Cloning method: Ligation Independent Cloning
  Sequencing primers: 5′ cagggacagcagagatccagtttg; 3′ ccagaggttgattatcgataagc
Terms and licenses: Academic/Nonprofit Terms; Industry Terms: Not Available to Industry
How to cite: pHR-SV40-mCherry-SHP1 (SHP2-cSH2) was a gift from Enfu Hui (Addgene plasmid # 180822 ; http://n2t.net/addgene:180822 ; RRID:Addgene_180822)
